Addgene plasmid #8824: pET30a-PP32
Depositing lab: Judy Lieberman. Depositing organization: Boston Children's Hospital. Publication: Granzyme A activates an endoplasmic reticulum-associated caspase-independent nuclease to induce single-stranded DNA nicks. Beresford PJ, Zhang D, Oh DY, Fan Z, Greer EL, Russo ML, Jaju M, Lieberman J. J Biol Chem 2001 Nov 16;276(46):43285-93. Epub 2001 Sep 12. 10.1074/jbc.M108137200 PubMed 11555662.
Backbone
  Vector backbone: pET30a(+)
  Backbone manufacturer: Novagen
  Backbone size w/o insert (bp): 5422
  Vector type: Bacterial Expression
Growth in bacteria
  Bacterial resistance: Kanamycin, 50 μg/mL
  Growth temperature: 37°C
  Growth strain: DH5alpha
  Growth instructions: for protein expression, use only BL21(DE3) competent cell from Novagen
  Copy number: High Copy
Gene/Insert
  Gene/Insert name: PP32 (alt name: PHAP I)
  Species: H. sapiens (human)
  Insert size (bp): 747
  Mutation: mutation E246Q and deletion of E209.
  GenBank ID: NM_006305
  Entrez Gene: ANP32A (a.k.a. C15orf1, HPPCn, I1PP2A, LANP, MAPM, PHAP1, PHAPI, PP32)
  Tag / fusion protein: 6XHIS (N terminal on backbone); S-Tag (N terminal on backbone)
  Cloning method: Restriction Enzyme; 5′ cloning site NcoI (not destroyed); 3′ cloning site BamHI (not destroyed)
  Sequencing primers: 5′ T7; 3′ T7 terminator
Terms and licenses: Academic/Nonprofit Terms; Industry Terms: Not Available to Industry
How to cite: pET30a-PP32 was a gift from Judy Lieberman (Addgene plasmid # 8824)
