[The description below was written by a language model from this plasmid's Addgene catalogue record and pLannotate feature annotations shown in this document.]
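Description:
pET30a-PP32 is a bacterial expression plasmid built on the Novagen pET30a(+) backbone for producing recombinant human PP32 (also called PHAP I; gene ANP32A) in E. coli. The sequenced record is about 6.2 kb. It carries a kanamycin resistance gene for selection, a ColE1/pBR322-type origin accompanied by the bom and rop elements, and an f1 origin that allows single-stranded DNA production. The catalogue lists it as high copy, although a rop gene normally restrains copy number. Short tetracycline-resistance fragments and an AmpR promoter fragment in the annotation are backbone remnants rather than functional markers.

The roughly 750 bp PP32 coding sequence was inserted between NcoI and BamHI, both retained. It sits downstream of a T7 promoter with an adjacent lac operator and the T7 gene 10 ribosome binding site, and upstream of the T7 terminator. The plasmid also encodes lacI, so transcription stays repressed until IPTG is added in a host that supplies T7 RNA polymerase, such as a DE3 lysogen. According to the record, the backbone contributes N-terminal 6xHis and S-Tag fusions for affinity purification and detection. The feature table annotates the S-Tag upstream of the insert but not the N-terminal His tag. It does detect a His-tag fragment downstream of the insert, and the record does not say whether this is translated. The insert differs from the reference sequence by an E246Q substitution and deletion of E209.

The associated publication concerns granzyme A-induced, caspase-independent DNA nicking, which suggests the plasmid was used to make purified PP32 protein for biochemical studies in that context.
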