Features (pLannotate 1.2.2; 20 found; start..end, strand, type, name):
    907..984     -  promoter       lacI promoter: lacI
    992..1271    -  CDS            TcR (fragment): tetracycline efflux protein; tet; confers resistance to tetracycline
   1297..1315    +  promoter       T7 promoter: promoter for bacteriophage T7 RNA polymerase
   1316..1340    +  protein_bind   lac operator: The lac repressor binds to the lac operator to inhibit transcription in E. coli. This inhibition can be relieved by adding lactose or isopropyl-β-D-thiogalactopyranoside (IPTG). lac repressor encoded by lacI
   1355..1377    +  RBS            RBS: efficient ribosome binding site from bacteriophage T7 gene 10 (Olins and Rangwala, 1989)
   1439..1483    +  CDS            S-Tag: affinity and epitope tag derived from pancreatic ribonuclease A
   1517..2260    +  CDS            ANP32A: AN32A_HUMAN - Also known as C15orf1, LANP, MAPM, PHAP1. Experimental evidence at protein level: Swiss-Prot protein existence level 1. (Microbial infection) Plays an essential role in influenza A, B and C viral genome replication (PubMed:32694517, PubMed:33045004, PubMed:33208942, PubMed:30666459). Mechanistically, mediates the assembly of the viral replicase asymmetric dimers composed of PB1, PB2 and PA via its N-terminal region (PubMed:33208942). Plays also an essential role in foamy virus mRNA export from the nucleus (PubMed:21159877). From Homo sapiens (Human).
   2317..2334    +  CDS            9xHis (fragment): 9xHis affinity tag
   2344..2393    +  CDS            SET1 (fragment): solubility-enhancement tag derived from T7 phage gene 10B
   2401..2448    +  terminator     T7 terminator: transcription terminator for bacteriophage T7 RNA polymerase
   2485..2913    +  rep_origin     f1 ori (sequence partly withheld): f1 bacteriophage origin of replication; arrow indicates direction of (+) strand synthesis
   2966..3023    +  promoter       AmpR promoter (fragment): bla
   3032..3847    -  CDS            KanR: aminoglycoside phosphotransferase; aph(3')-Ia; confers resistance to kanamycin in bacteria or G418 (Geneticin®) in eukaryotes
   3969..4557    +  rep_origin     ori: high-copy-number ColE1/pMB1/pBR322/pUC origin of replication
   4743..4882    -  misc_feature   bom: basis of mobility region from pBR322
   4984..5175    -  CDS            rop: Rop protein, which maintains plasmids at low copy number; rop
   5192..5572    +  CDS            YPB1_ECOLX: Protein predicted: Swiss-Prot protein existence level 4. From Escherichia coli.
   5644..5935    -  CDS            TcR (fragment): tetracycline efflux protein; tet; confers resistance to tetracycline
   5950..5971    -  protein_bind   CAP binding site: CAP binding activates transcription in the presence of cAMP. E. coli catabolite activator protein
   5984..906     -  CDS            lacI (across the origin): lac repressor; lacI; The lac repressor binds to the lac operator to inhibit transcription in E. coli. This inhibition can be relieved by adding lactose or isopropyl-β-D-thiogalactopyranoside (IPTG).
>Addgene plasmid #8824 | pET30a-PP32 | addgene full sequence | sequence record 171186 | Addgene NGS Result
GTCCACGCTGGTTTGCCCCAGCAGGCGAAAATCCTGTTTGATGGTGGTTAACGGCGGGATATAACATGAG
CTGTCTTCGGTATCGTCGTATCCCACTACCGAGATGTCCGCACCAACGCGCAGCCCGGACTCGGTAATGG
CGCGCATTGCGCCCAGCGCCATCTGATCGTTGGCAACCAGCATCGCAGTGGGAACGATGCCCTCATTCAG
CATTTGCATGGTTTGTTGAAAACCGGACATGGCACTCCAGTCGCCTTCCCGTTCCGCTATCGGCTGAATT
TGATTGCGAGTGAGATATTTATGCCAGCCAGCCAGACGCAGACGCGCCGAGACAGAACTTAATGGGCCCG
CTAACAGCGCGATTTGCTGGTGACCCAATGCGACCAGATGCTCCACGCCCAGTCGCGTACCGTCTTCATG
GGAGAAAATAATACTGTTGATGGGTGTCTGGTCAGAGACATCAAGAAATAACGCCGGAACATTAGTGCAG
GCAGCTTCCACAGCAATGGCATCCTGGTCATCCAGCGGATAGTTAATGATCAGCCCACTGACGCGTTGCG
CGAGAAGATTGTGCACCGCCGCTTTACAGGCTTCGACGCCGCTTCGTTCTACCATCGACACCACCACGCT
GGCACCCAGTTGATCGGCGCGAGATTTAATCGCCGCGACAATTTGCGACGGCGCGTGCAGGGCCAGACTG
GAGGTGGCAACGCCAATCAGCAACGACTGTTTGCCCGCCAGTTGTTGTGCCACGCGGTTGGGAATGTAAT
TCAGCTCCGCCATCGCCGCTTCCACTTTTTCCCGCGTTTTCGCAGAAACGTGGCTGGCCTGGTTCACCAC
GCGGGAAACGGTCTGATAAGAGACACCGGCATACTCTGCGACATCGTATAACGTTACTGGTTTCACATTC
ACCACCCTGAATTGACTCTCTTCCGGGCGCTATCATGCCATACCGCGAAAGGTTTTGCGCCATTCGATGG
TGTCCGGGATCTCGACGCTCTCCCTTATGCGACTCCTGCATTAGGAAGCAGCCCAGTAGTAGGTTGAGGC
CGTTGAGCACCGCCGCCGCAAGGAATGGTGCATGCAAGGAGATGGCGCCCAACAGTCCCCCGGCCACGGG
GCCTGCCACCATACCCACGCCGAAACAAGCGCTCATGAGCCCGAAGTGGCGAGCCCGATCTTCCCCATCG
GTGATGTCGGCGATATAGGCGCCAGCAACCGCACCTGTGGCGCCGGTGATGCCGGCCACGATGCGTCCGG
CGTAGAGGATCGAGATCGATCTCGATCCCGCGAAATTAATACGACTCACTATAGGGGAATTGTGAGCGGA
TAACAATTCCCCTCTAGAAATAATTTTGTTTAACTTTAAGAAGGAGATATACATATGCACCATCATCATC
ATCATTCTTCTGGTCTGGTGCCACGCGGTTCTGGTATGAAAGAAACCGCTGCTGCTAAATTCGAACGCCA
GCACATGGACAGCCCAGATCTGGGTACCGACGACGACGACAAGGCCATGGAGATGGGCAGACGGATTCAT
TTAGAGCTGCGGAACAGGACGCCCTCTGATGTGAAAGAACTTGTCCTGGACAACAGTCGGTCGAATGAAG
GCAAACTCGAAGGCCTCACAGATGAATTTGAAGAACTGGAATTCTTAAGTACAATCAACGTAGGCCTCAC
CTCAATCGCAAACTTACCAAAGTTAAACAAACTTAAGAAGCTTGAACTAAGCGATAACAGAGTCTCAGGG
GGCCTGGAAGTATTGGCAGAAAAGTGTCCGAACCTCACGCATCTAAATTTAAGTGGCAACAAAATTAAAG
ACCTCAGCACAATAGAGCCACTGAAAAAGTTAGAAAACCTCAAGAGCTTAGACCTTTTCAATTGCGAGGT
AACCAACCTGAACGACTACCGAGAAAATGTGTTCAAGCTCCTCCCGCAACTCACATATCTCGACGGCTAT
GACCGGGACGACAAGGAGGCCCCTGACTCGGATGCTGAGGGCTACGTGGAGGGCCTGGATGATGAGGAGG
AGGATGAGGATGAGGAGGAGTATGATGAAGATGCTCAGGTAGTGGAAGACGAGGAGGACGAGGATGAGGA
GGAGGAAGGTGAAGAGGAGGACGTGAGTGGAGAGGAGGAGGATGAAGAAGGTTATAACGATGGAGAGGTA
GATGACGAGGAAGATGAAGAAGAGCTTGGTGAAGAAGAAAGGGGTCAGAAGCGAAAACGAGAACCTGAAG
ATGAGGGACAAGATGATGACTAAGTGGAGGGGATCCGAATTCGAGCTCCGTCGACAAGCTTGCGGCCGCA
CTCGAGCACCACCACCACCACCACTGAGATCCGGCTGCTAACAAAGCCCGAAAGGAAGCTGAGTTGGCTG
CTGCCACCGCTGAGCAATAACTAGCATAACCCCTTGGGGCCTCTAAACGGGTCTTGAGGGGTTTTTTGCT
GAAAGGAGGAACTATATCCGGATTGGCGAATGGG
[124 nt withheld, positions 2485-2608]
C
[91 nt withheld, positions 2610-2700]
A
[49 nt withheld, positions 2702-2750]
CCTTTGACGTTGGAGTCCACGTTCTTT
[37 nt withheld, positions 2778-2814]
ACCCTATCTCGGTCTATTCTTTTGATTTATAAGGGATTTTGCCGATTTCGGCCTATTGGTTAAAAAATGA
GCTGATTTAACAAAAATTTAACGCGAATTTTAACAAAATATTAACGCTTACAATTTAGGTGGCACTTTTC
GGGGAAATGTGCGCGGAACCCCTATTTGTTTATTTTTCTAAATACATTCAAATATGTATCCGCTCATGAA
TTAATTCTTAGAAAAACTCATCGAGCATCAAATGAAACTGCAATTTATTCATATCAGGATTATCAATACC
ATATTTTTGAAAAAGCCGTTTCTGTAATGAAGGAGAAAACTCACCGAGGCAGTTCCATAGGATGGCAAGA
TCCTGGTATCGGTCTGCGATTCCGACTCGTCCAACATCAATACAACCTATTAATTTCCCCTCGTCAAAAA
TAAGGTTATCAAGTGAGAAATCACCATGAGTGACGACTGAATCCGGTGAGAATGGCAAAAGTTTATGCAT
TTCTTTCCAGACTTGTTCAACAGGCCAGCCATTACGCTCGTCATCAAAATCACTCGCATCAACCAAACCG
TTATTCATTCGTGATTGCGCCTGAGCGAGACGAAATACGCGATCGCTGTTAAAAGGACAATTACAAACAG
GAATCGAATGCAACCGGCGCAGGAACACTGCCAGCGCATCAACAATATTTTCACCTGAATCAGGATATTC
TTCTAATACCTGGAATGCTGTTTTCCCGGGGATCGCAGTGGTGAGTAACCATGCATCATCAGGAGTACGG
ATAAAATGCTTGATGGTCGGAAGAGGCATAAATTCCGTCAGCCAGTTTAGTCTGACCATCTCATCTGTAA
CATCATTGGCAACGCTACCTTTGCCATGTTTCAGAAACAACTCTGGCGCATCGGGCTTCCCATACAATCG
ATAGATTGTCGCACCTGATTGCCCGACATTATCGCGAGCCCATTTATACCCATATAAATCAGCATCCATG
TTGGAATTTAATCGCGGCCTAGAGCAAGACGTTTCCCGTTGAATATGGCTCATAACACCCCTTGTATTAC
TGTTTATGTAAGCAGACAGTTTTATTGTTCATGACCAAAATCCCTTAACGTGAGTTTTCGTTCCACTGAG
CGTCAGACCCCGTAGAAAAGATCAAAGGATCTTCTTGAGATCCTTTTTTTCTGCGCGTAATCTGCTGCTT
GCAAACAAAAAAACCACCGCTACCAGCGGTGGTTTGTTTGCCGGATCAAGAGCTACCAACTCTTTTTCCG
AAGGTAACTGGCTTCAGCAGAGCGCAGATACCAAATACTGTCCTTCTAGTGTAGCCGTAGTTAGGCCACC
ACTTCAAGAACTCTGTAGCACCGCCTACATACCTCGCTCTGCTAATCCTGTTACCAGTGGCTGCTGCCAG
TGGCGATAAGTCGTGTCTTACCGGGTTGGACTCAAGACGATAGTTACCGGATAAGGCGCAGCGGTCGGGC
TGAACGGGGGGTTCGTGCACACAGCCCAGCTTGGAGCGAACGACCTACACCGAACTGAGATACCTACAGC
GTGAGCTATGAGAAAGCGCCACGCTTCCCGAAGGGAGAAAGGCGGACAGGTATCCGGTAAGCGGCAGGGT
CGGAACAGGAGAGCGCACGAGGGAGCTTCCAGGGGGAAACGCCTGGTATCTTTATAGTCCTGTCGGGTTT
CGCCACCTCTGACTTGAGCGTCGATTTTTGTGATGCTCGTCAGGGGGGCGGAGCCTATGGAAAAACGCCA
GCAACGCGGCCTTTTTACGGTTCCTGGCCTTTTGCTGGCCTTTTGCTCACATGTTCTTTCCTGCGTTATC
CCCTGATTCTGTGGATAACCGTATTACCGCCTTTGAGTGAGCTGATACCGCTCGCCGCAGCCGAACGACC
GAGCGCAGCGAGTCAGTGAGCGAGGAAGCGGAAGAGCGCCTGATGCGGTATTTTCTCCTTACGCATCTGT
GCGGTATTTCACACCGCAATGGTGCACTCTCAGTACAATCTGCTCTGATGCCGCATAGTTAAGCCAGTAT
ACACTCCGCTATCGCTACGTGACTGGGTCATGGCTGCGCCCCGACACCCGCCAACACCCGCTGACGCGCC
CTGACGGGCTTGTCTGCTCCCGGCATCCGCTTACAGACAAGCTGTGACCGTCTCCGGGAGCTGCATGTGT
CAGAGGTTTTCACCGTCATCACCGAAACGCGCGAGGCAGCTGCGGTAAAGCTCATCAGCGTGGTCGTGAA
GCGATTCACAGATGTCTGCCTGTTCATCCGCGTCCAGCTCGTTGAGTTTCTCCAGAAGCGTTAATGTCTG
GCTTCTGATAAAGCGGGCCATGTTAAGGGCGGTTTTTTCCTGTTTGGTCACTGATGCCTCCGTGTAAGGG
GGATTTCTGTTCATGGGGGTAATGATACCGATGAAACGAGAGAGGATGCTCACGATACGGGTTACTGATG
ATGAACATGCCCGGTTACTGGAACGTTGTGAGGGTAAACAACTGGCGGTATGGATGCGGCGGGACCAGAG
AAAAATCACTCAGGGTCAATGCCAGCGCTTCGTTAATACAGATGTAGGTGTTCCACAGGGTAGCCAGCAG
CATCCTGCGATGCAGATCCGGAACATAATGGTGCAGGGCGCTGACTTCCGCGTTTCCAGACTTTACGAAA
CACGGAAACCGAAGACCATTCATGTTGTTGCTCAGGTCGCAGACGTTTTGCAGCAGCAGTCGCTTCACGT
TCGCTCGCGTATCGGTGATTCATTCTGCTAACCAGTAAGGCAACCCCGCCAGCCTAGCCGGGTCCTCAAC
GACAGGAGCACGATCATGCGCACCCGTGGGGCCGCCATGCCGGCGATAATGGCCTGCTTCTCGCCGAAAC
GTTTGGTGGCGGGACCAGTGACGAAGGCTTGAGCGAGGGCGTGCAAGATTCCGAATACCGCAAGCGACAG
GCCGATCATCGTCGCGCTCCAGCGAAAGCGGTCCTCGCCGAAAATGACCCAGAGCGCTGCCGGCACCTGT
CCTACGAGTTGCATGATAAAGAAGACAGTCATAAGTGCGGCGACGATAGTCATGCCCCGCGCCCACCGGA
AGGAGCTGACTGGGTTGAAGGCTCTCAAGGGCATCGGTCGAGATCCCGGTGCCTAATGAGTGAGCTAACT
TACATTAATTGCGTTGCGCTCACTGCCCGCTTTCCAGTCGGGAAACCTGTCGTGCCAGCTGCATTAATGA
ATCGGCCAACGCGCGGGGAGAGGCGGTTTGCGTATTGGGCGCCAGGGTGGTTTTTCTTTTCACCAGTGAG
ACGGGCAACAGCTGATTGCCCTTCACCGCCTGGCCCTGAGAGAGTTGCAGCAAGCG
