>Addgene plasmid #8824 | pET30a-PP32 | addgene partial sequence | sequence record 17327 | 8824 with T7
AATATTTTGTTTACTTTAGAAGGAGATATACATATGCACCATCATCATCATCATTCTTCTGGTCTGGTGC
CACGCGGTTCTGGTATGAAAGAAACCGCTGCTGCTAAATTCGAACGCCAGCACATGGACAGCCCAGATCT
GGGTACCGACGACGACGACAAGGCCATGGAGATGGGCAGACGGATTCATTTAGAGCTGCGGAACAGGACG
CCCTCTGATGTGAAAGAACTTGTCCTGGACAACAGTCGGTCGAATGAAGGCAAACTCGAAGGCCTCACAG
ATGAATTTGAAGAACTGGAATTCTTAAGTACAATCAACGTAGGCCTCACCTCAATCGCAAACTTACCAAA
GTTAAACAAACTTAAGAAGCTTGAACTAAGCGATAACAGAGTCTCAGGGGGCCTGGAAGTATTGGCAGAA
AAGTGTCCGAACCTCACGCATCTAAATTTAAGTGGCAACAAAATTAAAGACCTCAGCACAATAGAGCCAC
TGAAAAAGTTAGAAAACCTCAAGAGCTTAGACCTTTTCAATTGCGAGGTAACCAACCTGAACGACTACCG
AGAAAATGTGTTCAAGCTCCTCCCGCAACTCACATATCTCGACGGCTATGACCGGGACGACAAGGAGGCC
CCTGACTCGGATGCTGAGGGCTACGTGGAGGGCCTGGATGATGAGGAGGAGGATGAGGATGAGGAGGAGT
ATGATGAAGATGCTCAGGTAGTGGAAGACGAGGAGGACGAGGATGAGGAGGAGGAAGGTGAAGAGGAGGA
CGTGAGTGGAGAGGAGGAGGATGAAG
